Addgene plasmid #221528: Cd2ap-GFP
Purpose: Fluorescently tagged Cd2ap-GFP
Depositing lab: Alessandro Ori. Depositing organization: Leibniz Institute on Aging - Fritz Lipmann Institute (FLI).
Backbone
  Vector backbone: GFP-Cterm
  Vector type: Mammalian Expression
Growth in bacteria
  Bacterial resistance: Ampicillin, 100 μg/mL
  Growth temperature: 37°C
  Growth strain: DH5alpha
  Copy number: High Copy
Gene/Insert
  Gene/Insert name: Cd2ap
  Species: H. sapiens (human)
  Insert size (bp): 1917
  Entrez Gene: CD2AP (a.k.a. CMS)
  Tag / fusion protein: GFP (C terminal on insert)
  Cloning method: Gibson Cloning
Terms and licenses: Academic/Nonprofit Terms; Industry Terms: Not Available to Industry
How to cite: Cd2ap-GFP was a gift from Alessandro Ori (Addgene plasmid # 221528 ; http://n2t.net/addgene:221528 ; RRID:Addgene_221528)
