[The description below was written by a language model from this plasmid's Addgene catalogue record and pLannotate feature annotations shown in this document.]
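Description:
Cd2ap-GFP is a mammalian expression plasmid encoding human CD2AP (CD2-associated protein, also known as CMS) fused at its C terminus to EGFP. It was built by Gibson cloning into a backbone recorded as GFP-Cterm. The sequenced construct is about 7.8 kb and is propagated in E. coli through a high-copy ColE1/pUC-type origin with ampicillin selection from the β-lactamase gene. Residual lac promoter/operator, lacI, bom and f1 ori fragments are backbone remnants.

The 1,917 bp CD2AP open reading frame sits downstream of the CMV immediate-early enhancer and promoter and is followed by EGFP and a bovine growth hormone polyadenylation signal. Between the CMV promoter and the insert, the annotation picks up short matches to tet-operator-containing promoters. This suggests a CMV promoter carrying tet operator sites, which would allow tetracycline-regulated expression in cells that produce the Tet repressor and constitutive expression elsewhere, although the catalogue entry does not say so.

Downstream of the expression cassette lies an FRT site placed directly in front of a hygromycin resistance gene with an SV40 poly(A) signal, and no complete promoter is annotated ahead of that gene. This arrangement is typical of vectors designed for FLP-mediated integration into a genomic FRT landing pad, where the host locus supplies the promoter for hygromycin selection. Again, the record does not state this use.

CD2AP is an adaptor protein linking membrane proteins to the actin cytoskeleton. The stated purpose of the plasmid is simply to provide a fluorescently tagged version, suitable for visualising the protein's localisation in mammalian cells.
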