Features (pLannotate 1.2.2; 22 found; start..end, strand, type, name):
    615..740     +  CDS            ble (fragment): BLE_KLEPN - Experimental evidence at protein level: Swiss-Prot protein existence level 1. Binding protein with a strong affinity to the bleomycin family of antibiotics. Binds to CL990; an antimitotic-antibiotic compound. From Klebsiella pneumoniae.
    735..856     +  polyA_signal   SV40 poly(A) signal: SV40 polyadenylation signal
    929..945     -  protein_bind   lac operator: The lac repressor binds to the lac operator to inhibit transcription in E. coli. This inhibition can be relieved by adding lactose or isopropyl-β-D-thiogalactopyranoside (IPTG). lac repressor encoded by lacI
    953..983     -  promoter       lac promoter: promoter for the E. coli lac operon
    998..1019    -  protein_bind   CAP binding site: CAP binding activates transcription in the presence of cAMP. E. coli catabolite activator protein
   1032..1124    -  CDS            lacI (fragment): lac repressor; lacI; The lac repressor binds to the lac operator to inhibit transcription in E. coli. This inhibition can be relieved by adding lactose or isopropyl-β-D-thiogalactopyranoside (IPTG).
   1307..1895    -  rep_origin     ori: high-copy-number ColE1/pMB1/pBR322/pUC origin of replication
   2066..2926    -  CDS            AmpR: β-lactamase; bla; confers resistance to ampicillin, carbenicillin, and related antibiotics
   2927..3031    -  promoter       AmpR promoter: bla
   3090..3142    -  misc_feature   bom (fragment): basis of mobility region from pBR322
   3297..3676    +  enhancer       CMV enhancer: human cytomegalovirus immediate early enhancer
   3677..3880    +  promoter       CMV promoter: human cytomegalovirus (CMV) immediate early promoter
   3882..3901    +  promoter       PLtetO-1 promoter (fragment): modified phage lambda PL promoter with tet operator sites (Lutz and Bujard, 1997)
   3903..3922    +  promoter       PLtetO-1 promoter (fragment): modified phage lambda PL promoter with tet operator sites (Lutz and Bujard, 1997)
   3930..3963    +  promoter       TRE3GV promoter (fragment): 3rd-generation Tet-responsive promoter that can be activated by binding of Tet-On® 3G, optimized for retroviral and lentiviral vectors
   4054..5970    +  CDS            CD2AP: CD2AP_HUMAN - Experimental evidence at protein level: Swiss-Prot protein existence level 1. Seems to act as an adapter protein between membrane proteins and the actin cytoskeleton (PubMed:10339567). In collaboration with CBLC, modulates the rate of RET turnover and may act as regulatory checkpoint that limits the potency of GDNF on neuronal survival. Controls CBLC function, converting it from an inhibitor to a promoter of RET degradation (By similarity). May play a role in receptor clustering and cytoskeletal polarity in the junction between T-cell and antigen-presenting cell (By similarity).
   6013..6732    +  CDS            EGFP: the original enhanced GFP (Yang et al., 1996) mammalian codon-optimized
   6782..7006    +  polyA_signal   bGH poly(A) signal: bovine growth hormone polyadenylation signal
   7010..7031    +  promoter       SV40 promoter (fragment): SV40 enhancer and early promoter
   7052..7285    +  rep_origin     f1 ori (fragment) (sequence partly withheld): f1 bacteriophage origin of replication; arrow indicates direction of (+) strand synthesis
   7290..7337    +  protein_bind   FRT: FLP-mediated recombination occurs in the 8-bp core sequence TCTAGAAA (Turan and Bode, 2011). FLP recombinase from the Saccharomyces cerevisiae 2μ plasmid
   7345..605     +  CDS            HygR (across the origin): aminoglycoside phosphotransferase from E. coli; aph(4)-Ia; confers resistance to hygromycin
>Addgene plasmid #221528 | Cd2ap-GFP | addgene full sequence | sequence record 439382 | Addgene NGS Result
TCGGTCAATACACTACATGGCGTGATTTCATATGCGCGATTGCTGATCCCCATGTGTATCACTGGCAAAC
TGTGATGGACGACACCGTCAGTGCGTCCGTCGCGCAGGCTCTCGATGAGCTGATGCTTTGGGCCGAGGAC
TGCCCCGAAGTCCGGCACCTCGTGCACGCGGATTTCGGCTCCAACAATGTCCTGACGGACAATGGCCGCA
TAACAGCGGTCATTGACTGGAGCGAGGCGATGTTCGGGGATTCCCAATACGAGGTCGCCAACATCTTCTT
CTGGAGGCCGTGGTTGGCTTGTATGGAGCAGCAGACGCGCTACTTCGAGCGGAGGCATCCGGAGCTTGCA
GGATCGCCGCGGCTCCGGGCGTATATGCTCCGCATTGGTCTTGACCAACTCTATCAGAGCTTGGTTGACG
GCAATTTCGATGATGCAGCTTGGGCGCAGGGTCGATGCGACGCAATCGTCCGATCCGGAGCCGGGACTGT
CGGGCGTACACAAATCGCCCGCAGAAGCGCGGCCGTCTGGACCGATGGCTGTGTAGAAGTACTCGCCGAT
AGTGGAAACCGACGCCCCAGCACTCGTCCGAGGGCAAAGGAATAGCACGTACTACGAGATTTCGATTCCA
CCGCCGCCTTCTATGAAAGGTTGGGCTTCGGAATCGTTTTCCGGGACGCCGGCTGGATGATCCTCCAGCG
CGGGGATCTCATGCTGGAGTTCTTCGCCCACCCCAACTTGTTTATTGCAGCTTATAATGGTTACAAATAA
AGCAATAGCATCACAAATTTCACAAATAAAGCATTTTTTTCACTGCATTCTAGTTGTGGTTTGTCCAAAC
TCATCAATGTATCTTATCATGTCTGTATACCGTCGACCTCTAGCTAGAGCTTGGCGTAATCATGGTCATA
GCTGTTTCCTGTGTGAAATTGTTATCCGCTCACAATTCCACACAACATACGAGCCGGAAGCATAAAGTGT
AAAGCCTGGGGTGCCTAATGAGTGAGCTAACTCACATTAATTGCGTTGCGCTCACTGCCCGCTTTCCAGT
CGGGAAACCTGTCGTGCCAGCTGCATTAATGAATCGGCCAACGCGCGGGGAGAGGCGGTTTGCGTATTGG
GCGCTCTTCCGCTTCCTCGCTCACTGACTCGCTGCGCTCGGTCGTTCGGCTGCGGCGAGCGGTATCAGCT
CACTCAAAGGCGGTAATACGGTTATCCACAGAATCAGGGGATAACGCAGGAAAGAACATGTGAGCAAAAG
GCCAGCAAAAGGCCAGGAACCGTAAAAAGGCCGCGTTGCTGGCGTTTTTCCATAGGCTCCGCCCCCCTGA
CGAGCATCACAAAAATCGACGCTCAAGTCAGAGGTGGCGAAACCCGACAGGACTATAAAGATACCAGGCG
TTTCCCCCTGGAAGCTCCCTCGTGCGCTCTCCTGTTCCGACCCTGCCGCTTACCGGATACCTGTCCGCCT
TTCTCCCTTCGGGAAGCGTGGCGCTTTCTCATAGCTCACGCTGTAGGTATCTCAGTTCGGTGTAGGTCGT
TCGCTCCAAGCTGGGCTGTGTGCACGAACCCCCCGTTCAGCCCGACCGCTGCGCCTTATCCGGTAACTAT
CGTCTTGAGTCCAACCCGGTAAGACACGACTTATCGCCACTGGCAGCAGCCACTGGTAACAGGATTAGCA
GAGCGAGGTATGTAGGCGGTGCTACAGAGTTCTTGAAGTGGTGGCCTAACTACGGCTACACTAGAAGAAC
AGTATTTGGTATCTGCGCTCTGCTGAAGCCAGTTACCTTCGGAAAAAGAGTTGGTAGCTCTTGATCCGGC
AAACAAACCACCGCTGGTAGCGGTGGTTTTTTTGTTTGCAAGCAGCAGATTACGCGCAGAAAAAAAGGAT
CTCAAGAAGATCCTTTGATCTTTTCTACGGGGTCTGACGCTCAGTGGAACGAAAACTCACGTTAAGGGAT
TTTGGTCATGAGATTATCAAAAAGGATCTTCACCTAGATCCTTTTAAATTAAAAATGAAGTTTTAAATCA
ATCTAAAGTATATATGAGTAAACTTGGTCTGACAGTTACCAATGCTTAATCAGTGAGGCACCTATCTCAG
CGATCTGTCTATTTCGTTCATCCATAGTTGCCTGACTCCCCGTCGTGTAGATAACTACGATACGGGAGGG
CTTACCATCTGGCCCCAGTGCTGCAATGATACCGCGAGACCCACGCTCACCGGCTCCAGATTTATCAGCA
ATAAACCAGCCAGCCGGAAGGGCCGAGCGCAGAAGTGGTCCTGCAACTTTATCCGCCTCCATCCAGTCTA
TTAATTGTTGCCGGGAAGCTAGAGTAAGTAGTTCGCCAGTTAATAGTTTGCGCAACGTTGTTGCCATTGC
TACAGGCATCGTGGTGTCACGCTCGTCGTTTGGTATGGCTTCATTCAGCTCCGGTTCCCAACGATCAAGG
CGAGTTACATGATCCCCCATGTTGTGCAAAAAAGCGGTTAGCTCCTTCGGTCCTCCGATCGTTGTCAGAA
GTAAGTTGGCCGCAGTGTTATCACTCATGGTTATGGCAGCACTGCATAATTCTCTTACTGTCATGCCATC
CGTAAGATGCTTTTCTGTGACTGGTGAGTACTCAACCAAGTCATTCTGAGAATAGTGTATGCGGCGACCG
AGTTGCTCTTGCCCGGCGTCAATACGGGATAATACCGCGCCACATAGCAGAACTTTAAAAGTGCTCATCA
TTGGAAAACGTTCTTCGGGGCGAAAACTCTCAAGGATCTTACCGCTGTTGAGATCCAGTTCGATGTAACC
CACTCGTGCACCCAACTGATCTTCAGCATCTTTTACTTTCACCAGCGTTTCTGGGTGAGCAAAAACAGGA
AGGCAAAATGCCGCAAAAAAGGGAATAAGGGCGACACGGAAATGTTGAATACTCATACTCTTCCTTTTTC
AATATTATTGAAGCATTTATCAGGGTTATTGTCTCATGAGCGGATACATATTTGAATGTATTTAGAAAAA
TAAACAAATAGGGGTTCCGCGCACATTTCCCCGAAAAGTGCCACCTGACGTCGACGGATCGGGAGATCTC
CCGATCCCCTATGGTGCACTCTCAGTACAATCTGCTCTGATGCCGCATAGTTAAGCCAGTATCTGCTCCC
TGCTTGTGTGTTGGAGGTCGCTGAGTAGTGCGCGAGCAAAATTTAAGCTACAACAAGGCAAGGCTTGACC
GACAATTGCATGAAGAATCTGCTTAGGGTTAGGCGTTTTGCGCTGCTTCGCGATGTACGGGCCAGATATA
CGCGTTGACATTGATTATTGACTAGTTATTAATAGTAATCAATTACGGGGTCATTAGTTCATAGCCCATA
TATGGAGTTCCGCGTTACATAACTTACGGTAAATGGCCCGCCTGGCTGACCGCCCAACGACCCCCGCCCA
TTGACGTCAATAATGACGTATGTTCCCATAGTAACGCCAATAGGGACTTTCCATTGACGTCAATGGGTGG
AGTATTTACGGTAAACTGCCCACTTGGCAGTACATCAAGTGTATCATATGCCAAGTACGCCCCCTATTGA
CGTCAATGACGGTAAATGGCCCGCCTGGCATTATGCCCAGTACATGACCTTATGGGACTTTCCTACTTGG
CAGTACATCTACGTATTAGTCATCGCTATTACCATGGTGATGCGGTTTTGGCAGTACATCAATGGGCGTG
GATAGCGGTTTGACTCACGGGGATTTCCAAGTCTCCACCCCATTGACGTCAATGGGAGTTTGTTTTGGCA
CCAAAATCAACGGGACTTTCCAAAATGTCGTAACAACTCCGCCCCATTGACGCAAATGGGCGGTAGGCGT
GTACGGTGGGAGGTCTATATAAGCAGAGCTCTCCCTATCAGTGATAGAGATCTCCCTATCAGTGATAGAG
ATCGTCGACGAGCTCGTTTAGTGAACCGTCAGATCGCCTGGAGACGCCATCCACGCTGTTTTGACCTCCA
TAGAAGACACCGGGACCGATCCAGCCTCCGGACTCTAGCGTTTAAACTTAAGCTTAGGCCTGCATGGTTG
ACTATATTGTGGAGTATGACTATGATGCTGTACATGATGATGAATTAACTATTCGAGTTGGAGAAATCAT
CAGGAATGTGAAAAAGCTACAGGAGGAAGGGTGGCTGGAAGGAGAACTAAATGGGAGAAGAGGAATGTTC
CCTGACAATTTCGTTAAGGAAATTAAAAGAGAGACGGAATTCAAGGATGACAGTTTGCCCATCAAACGGG
AAAGGCATGGGAATGTAGCAAGTCTTGTACAACGAATAAGCACCTATGGACTTCCAGCTGGAGGAATTCA
GCCACATCCACAAACCAAAAACATTAAGAAGAAGACCAAGAAGCGTCAGTGTAAAGTTCTTTTTGAGTAC
ATTCCACAAAATGAGGATGAACTGGAGCTGAAAGTGGGAGATATTATTGATATTAATGAAGAGGTAGAAG
AAGGCTGGTGGAGTGGAACCCTGAATAACAAGTTGGGACTGTTTCCCTCAAATTTTGTGAAAGAATTAGA
GGTAACAGATGATGGTGAAACTCATGAAGCCCAGGACGATTCAGAAACTGTTTTGGCTGGGCCTACTTCA
CCTATACCTTCTCTGGGAAATGTGAGTGAAACTGCATCTGGATCAGTTACACAGCCAAAGAAAATTCGAG
GAATTGGATTTGGAGACATTTTTAAAGAAGGCTCTGTGAAACTTCGGACAAGAACATCCAGTAGTGAAAC
AGAAGAGAAAAAACCAGAAAAGCCCTTAATCCTACAGTCACTGGGACCCAAAACTCAGAGTGTGGAGATA
ACAAAAACAGATACCGAAGGTAAAATTAAAGCTAAAGAATATTGTAGAACATTATTTGCCTATGAAGGTA
CTAATGAAGATGAACTTACTTTTAAAGAGGGGGAGATAATCCATTTGATAAGTAAGGAGACTGGAGAAGC
TGGCTGGTGGAGGGGCGAACTTAATGGTAAAGAAGGAGTATTTCCAGACAATTTTGCTGTCCAGATAAAT
GAACTTGATAAAGACTTTCCAAAACCAAAGAAACCACCACCTCCTGCTAAGGCTCCAGCTCCAAAGCCTG
AACTGATAGCTGCAGAGAAGAAATATTTTTCTTTAAAGCCTGAAGAAAAGGATGAAAAATCAACACTGGA
ACAGAAACCTTCTAAACCAGCAGCTCCACAAGTCCCACCCAAGAAACCTACTCCACCTACCAAAGCCAGT
AATTTACTGAGATCTTCTGGAACAGTGTACCCAAAGCGACCTGAAAAACCAGTTCCTCCACCACCTCCTA
TAGCCAAGATTAATGGGGAAGTTTCTAGCATTTCATCAAAATTTGAAACTGAGCCAGTATCAAAACTAAA
GCTAGATTCTGAACAGCTGCCCCTTAGACCAAAATCAGTAGACTTTGATTCACTTACAGTAAGGACCTCC
AAAGAAACAGATGTTGTAAATTTTGATGACATAGCTTCCTCAGAAAACTTGCTTCATCTCACTGCAAATA
GACCAAAGATGCCTGGAAGAAGGTTGCCGGGCCGTTTCAATGGTGGACATTCTCCAACTCACAGCCCCGA
AAAAATCTTGAAGTTACCAAAAGAAGAAGACAGTGCCAACCTGAAGCCATCTGAATTAAAAAAAGATACA
TGCTACTCTCCAAAGCCATCTGTGTACCTTTCAACACCTTCCAGTGCTTCTAAAGCAAATACAACTGCTT
TCCTGACTCCATTAGAAATCAAAGCTAAAGTGGAAACAGATGATGTGAAAAAAAATTCCCTGGATGAACT
TAGAGCCCAGATTATTGAATTGTTGTGCATTGTAGAAGCACTGAAAAAGGATCACGGGAAAGAACTGGAA
AAACTGCGAAAAGATTTGGAAGAAGAGAAGACAATGAGAAGTAATCTAGAGATGGAAATAGAGAAGCTGA
AAAAAGCTGTCCTGTCTTCTCGCGGCCGCGAAAATTTATATTTTCAAGGTGAAGGTACCACCATGGTGAG
CAAGGGCGAGGAGCTGTTCACCGGGGTGGTGCCCATCCTGGTCGAGCTGGACGGCGACGTAAACGGCCAC
AAGTTCAGCGTGTCCGGCGAGGGCGAGGGCGATGCCACCTACGGCAAGCTGACCCTGAAGTTCATCTGCA
CCACCGGCAAGCTGCCCGTGCCCTGGCCCACCCTCGTGACCACCCTGACCTACGGCGTGCAGTGCTTCAG
CCGCTACCCCGACCACATGAAGCAGCACGACTTCTTCAAGTCCGCCATGCCCGAAGGCTACGTCCAGGAG
CGCACCATCTTCTTCAAGGACGACGGCAACTACAAGACCCGCGCCGAGGTGAAGTTCGAGGGCGACACCC
TGGTGAACCGCATCGAGCTGAAGGGCATCGACTTCAAGGAGGACGGCAACATCCTGGGGCACAAGCTGGA
GTACAACTACAACAGCCACAACGTCTATATCATGGCCGACAAGCAGAAGAACGGCATCAAGGTGAACTTC
AAGATCCGCCACAACATCGAGGACGGCAGCGTGCAGCTCGCCGACCACTACCAGCAGAACACCCCCATCG
GCGACGGCCCCGTGCTGCTGCCCGACAACCACTACCTGAGCACCCAGTCCGCCCTGAGCAAAGACCCCAA
CGAGAAGCGCGATCACATGGTCCTTAAGGAGTTCGTGACCGCCGCCGGGATCACTCTCGGCATGGACGAG
CTGTACAAGTAATAGTGACTCGAGTCTAGAGGGCCCGTTTAAACCCGCTGATCAGCCTCGACTGTGCCTT
CTAGTTGCCAGCCATCTGTTGTTTGCCCCTCCCCCGTGCCTTCCTTGACCCTGGAAGGTGCCACTCCCAC
TGTCCTTTCCTAATAAAATGAGGAAATTGCATCGCATTGTCTGAGTAGGTGTCATTCTATTCTGGGGGGT
GGGGTGGGGCAGGACAGCAAGGGGGAGGATTGGGAAGACAATAGCAGGCATGCTGGGGATGCGGTGGGCT
CTATGGCTTCTGAGGCGGAAAGAACCAGCTGGGGCTCTAGGGGGTATCCCC
[124 nt withheld, positions 7052-7175]
C
[91 nt withheld, positions 7177-7267]
AGGGTGATGGTTCACGTACCTAGAAGTTCCTATTCCGAAGTTCCTATTCTCTAGAAAGTATAGGAACTTC
CTTGGCCAAAAAGCCTGAACTCACCGCGACGTCTGTCGAGAAGTTTCTGATCGAAAAGTTCGACAGCGTC
TCCGACCTGATGCAGCTCTCGGAGGGCGAAGAATCTCGTGCTTTCAGCTTCGATGTAGGAGGGCGTGGAT
ATGTCCTGCGGGTAAATAGCTGCGCCGATGGTTTCTACAAAGATCGTTATGTTTATCGGCACTTTGCATC
GGCCGCGCTCCCGATTCCGGAAGTGCTTGACATTGGGGAATTCAGCGAGAGCCTGACCTATTGCATCTCC
CGCCGTGCACAGGGTGTCACGTTGCAAGACCTGCCTGAAACCGAACTGCCCGCTGTTCTGCAGCCGGTCG
CGGAGGCCATGGATGCGATCGCTGCGGCCGATCTTAGCCAGACGAGCGGGTTCGGCCCATTCGGACCGCA
AGGAA
